Addgene plasmid #159292: pKLV-EF1aGFP2AKAT7-W
Purpose: Lentiviral vector expressing GFP and KAT7 (gRNA-resistant) driven by human EF1a promoter
Depositing lab: Kosuke Yusa. Depositing organization: Wellcome Sanger Institute. Publication: KAT7 is a genetic vulnerability of acute myeloid leukemias driven by MLL rearrangements. Au YZ, Gu M, De Braekeleer E, Gozdecka M, Aspris D, Tarumoto Y, Cooper J, Yu J, Ong SH, Chen X, Tzelepis K, Huntly BJP, Vassiliou G, Yusa K. Leukemia. 2021 Apr;35(4):1012-1022. doi: 10.1038/s41375-020-1001-z. Epub 2020 Aug 6. PubMed 32764680.
Backbone
  Vector backbone: pKLV-EF1aGFP
  Backbone size w/o insert (bp): 8825
  Total vector size (bp): 10661
  Vector type: Mammalian Expression, Lentiviral
Growth in bacteria
  Bacterial resistance: Ampicillin, 100 μg/mL
  Growth temperature: 37°C
  Growth strain: NEB Stable
  Copy number: High Copy
Gene/Insert
  Gene/Insert name: KAT7
  Species: H. sapiens (human)
  Insert size (bp): 1836
  Mutation: CRISPR sites mutated (gRNA ID. 5 and A10)
  Entrez Gene: KAT7 (a.k.a. HBO1, HBOA, MYST2, ZC2HC7)
  Promoter: human EF1a promoter
  Cloning method: Gibson Cloning
  Sequencing primers: 5′ CTGCTGCCCGACAACCACTACCTG
Terms and licenses: Academic/Nonprofit Terms; Industry Terms: Not Available to Industry
Depositor comments: Please visit https://www.biorxiv.org/content/10.1101/2020.04.25.054049v1 for bioRxiv preprint.
How to cite: pKLV-EF1aGFP2AKAT7-W was a gift from Kosuke Yusa (Addgene plasmid # 159292 ; http://n2t.net/addgene:159292 ; RRID:Addgene_159292)
