[The description below was written by a language model from this plasmid's Addgene catalogue record and pLannotate feature annotations shown in this document.]
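Description:
pKLV-EF1aGFP2AKAT7-W is an HIV-1-based lentiviral expression vector of about 10.7 kb, built on the pKLV-EF1aGFP backbone for delivery of a human KAT7 cDNA into mammalian cells. It is propagated in E. coli as a high-copy plasmid through a ColE1/pUC-type origin with ampicillin selection (AmpR). An f1 origin and remnants of a lac/lacZα cloning region with flanking T3 and T7 promoters are carried over from the parental phagemid backbone.

The viral genome is transcribed in packaging cells from a CMV enhancer/promoter fused to a truncated 5' LTR, an arrangement that normally makes genomic RNA production independent of Tat. This is followed by the Ψ packaging signal with a partial gag sequence, the Rev response element for nuclear export of the unspliced RNA, and the cPPT/CTS. A second truncated LTR and a bGH polyadenylation signal close the transfer cassette.

The internal expression unit uses the human EF-1α core promoter with its intron A to drive a single open reading frame in which EGFP precedes KAT7 (also known as HBO1 or MYST2). The construct name indicates a 2A self-cleaving peptide in the short unannotated gap between the two coding sequences, so that both proteins arise from one transcript and green fluorescence marks transduced cells. A WPRE downstream enhances transcript expression.

The KAT7 insert carries mutations at the target sites of two CRISPR guide RNAs, making it resistant to Cas9 cutting. This suits it to rescue experiments in which exogenous KAT7 is restored after knockout of the endogenous gene. The associated work examined KAT7 dependency in MLL-rearranged acute myeloid leukaemia.
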