Features (pLannotate 1.2.2; 28 found; start..end, strand, type, name):
      1..304     +  enhancer       CMV enhancer: human cytomegalovirus immediate early enhancer
    305..504     +  promoter       CMV promoter: human cytomegalovirus (CMV) immediate early promoter
    522..702     +  LTR            5' LTR (truncated): truncated 5' long terminal repeat (LTR) from HIV-1
    749..874     +  misc_feature   HIV-1 Ψ: packaging signal of human immunodeficiency virus type 1
    858..1196    +  CDS            HIV-1 gag (fragment): gag protein from human immunodeficiency virus 1; gag
   1371..1604    +  misc_feature   RRE: The Rev response element (RRE) of HIV-1 allows for Rev-dependent mRNA export from the nucleus to the cytoplasm.
   1981..2081    +  CDS            Rev (fragment): human immunodeficiency virus 1 (HIV-1) Rev protein; rev; enhances nuclear export of unspliced and incompletely spliced viral mRNAs
   2131..2248    +  misc_feature   cPPT/CTS: central polypurine tract and central termination sequence of HIV-1
   2738..2949    +  promoter       EF-1α core promoter: core promoter for human elongation factor EF-1α
   2950..3892    +  intron         EF-1α intron A: intron upstream of the start codon of human EF-1α
   3919..4635    +  CDS            EGFP: EGFP is a basic (constitutively fluorescent) green fluorescent protein published in 1996, derived from Aequorea victoria. It is reported to be a rapidly-maturing weak dimer with moderate acid sensitivity.
   4708..6540    +  CDS            KAT7: KAT7_HUMAN - Also known as HBO1 From Homo sapiens (Human).
   6564..7150    +  misc_feature   WPRE: woodchuck hepatitis virus posttranscriptional regulatory element
   7144..7290    +  CDS            nef (fragment): NEF_HV1LA - Experimental evidence at protein level: Swiss-Prot protein existence level 1. Extracellular Nef protein targets CD4(+) T-lymphocytes for apoptosis by interacting with CXCR4 surface receptors. From Human immunodeficiency virus type 1 group M subtype B (isolate Lai) (HIV-1).
   7298..7476    +  LTR            5' LTR (truncated): truncated 5' long terminal repeat (LTR) from HIV-1
   7502..7613    +  polyA_signal   bGH poly(A) signal: bovine growth hormone polyadenylation signal
   7752..7770    -  promoter       T3 promoter: promoter for bacteriophage T3 RNA polymerase
   7813..7835    -  protein_bind   lac operator (fragment): The lac repressor binds to the lac operator to inhibit transcription in E. coli. This inhibition can be relieved by adding lactose or isopropyl-β-D-thiogalactopyranoside (IPTG). lac repressor encoded by lacI
   7839..7869    -  promoter       lac promoter: promoter for the E. coli lac operon
   7884..7905    -  protein_bind   CAP binding site: CAP binding activates transcription in the presence of cAMP. E. coli catabolite activator protein
   7918..8010    -  CDS            lacI (fragment): lac repressor; lacI; The lac repressor binds to the lac operator to inhibit transcription in E. coli. This inhibition can be relieved by adding lactose or isopropyl-β-D-thiogalactopyranoside (IPTG).
   8193..8781    -  rep_origin     ori: high-copy-number ColE1/pMB1/pBR322/pUC origin of replication
   8952..9812    -  CDS            AmpR: β-lactamase; bla; confers resistance to ampicillin, carbenicillin, and related antibiotics
   9813..9917    -  promoter       AmpR promoter: bla
   9970..10398   -  rep_origin     f1 ori (sequence partly withheld): f1 bacteriophage origin of replication; arrow indicates direction of (+) strand synthesis
  10403..10558   -  CDS            lacZα (fragment): LacZα fragment of β-galactosidase; lacZ fragment
  10566..10584   +  promoter       T7 promoter: promoter for bacteriophage T7 RNA polymerase
  10589..10654   +  enhancer       CMV enhancer (fragment): human cytomegalovirus immediate early enhancer
>Addgene plasmid #159292 | pKLV-EF1aGFP2AKAT7-W | addgene full sequence | sequence record 318760 | Addgene NGS Result
CGTTACATAACTTACGGTAAATGGCCCGCCTGGCTGACCGCCCAACGACCCCCGCCCATTGACGTCAATA
ATGACGTATGTTCCCATAGTAACGCCAATAGGGACTTTCCATTGACGTCAATGGGTGGAGTATTTACGGT
AAACTGCCCACTTGGCAGTACATCAAGTGTATCATATGCCAAGTACGCCCCCTATTGACGTCAATGACGG
TAAATGGCCCGCCTGGCATTATGCCCAGTACATGACCTTATGGGACTTTCCTACTTGGCAGTACATCTAC
GTATTAGTCATCGCTATTACCATGGTGATGCGGTTTTGGCAGTACATCAATGGGCGTGGATAGCGGTTTG
ACTCACGGGGATTTCCAAGTCTCCACCCCATTGACGTCAATGGGAGTTTGTTTTGGCACCAAAATCAACG
GGACTTTCCAAAATGTCGTAACAACTCCGCCCCATTGACGCAAATGGGCGGTAGGCGTGTACGGTGGGAG
GTCTATATAAGCAGCGCGTTTTGCCTGTACTGGGTCTCTCTGGTTAGACCAGATCTGAGCCTGGGAGCTC
TCTGGCTAACTAGGGAACCCACTGCTTAAGCCTCAATAAAGCTTGCCTTGAGTGCTTCAAGTAGTGTGTG
CCCGTCTGTTGTGTGACTCTGGTAACTAGAGATCCCTCAGACCCTTTTAGTCAGTGTGGAAAATCTCTAG
CAGTGGCGCCCGAACAGGGACTTGAAAGCGAAAGGGAAACCAGAGGAGCTCTCTCGACGCAGGACTCGGC
TTGCTGAAGCGCGCACGGCAAGAGGCGAGGGGCGGCGACTGGTGAGTACGCCAAAAATTTTGACTAGCGG
AGGCTAGAAGGAGAGAGATGGGTGCGAGAGCGTCAGTATTAAGCGGGGGAGAATTAGATCGCGATGGGAA
AAAATTCGGTTAAGGCCAGGGGGAAAGAAAAAATATAAATTAAAACATATAGTATGGGCAAGCAGGGAGC
TAGAACGATTCGCAGTTAATCCTGGCCTGTTAGAAACATCAGAAGGCTGTAGACAAATACTGGGACAGCT
ACAACCATCCCTTCAGACAGGATCAGAAGAACTTAGATCATTATATAATACAGTAGCAACCCTCTATTGT
GTGCATCAAAGGATAGAGATAAAAGACACCAAGGAAGCTTTAGACAAGATAGAGGAAGAGCAAAACAAAA
GTAAGACCACCGCACAGCAAGCGGCCGGCCGCTGATCTTCAGACCTGGAGGAGGAGATATGAGGGACAAT
TGGAGAAGTGAATTATATAAATATAAAGTAGTAAAAATTGAACCATTAGGAGTAGCACCCACCAAGGCAA
AGAGAAGAGTGGTGCAGAGAGAAAAAAGAGCAGTGGGAATAGGAGCTTTGTTCCTTGGGTTCTTGGGAGC
AGCAGGAAGCACTATGGGCGCAGCGTCAATGACGCTGACGGTACAGGCCAGACAATTATTGTCTGGTATA
GTGCAGCAGCAGAACAATTTGCTGAGGGCTATTGAGGCGCAACAGCATCTGTTGCAACTCACAGTCTGGG
GCATCAAGCAGCTCCAGGCAAGAATCCTGGCTGTGGAAAGATACCTAAAGGATCAACAGCTCCTGGGGAT
TTGGGGTTGCTCTGGAAAACTCATTTGCACCACTGCTGTGCCTTGGAATGCTAGTTGGAGTAATAAATCT
CTGGAACAGATTTGGAATCACACGACCTGGATGGAGTGGGACAGAGAAATTAACAATTACACAAGCTTAA
TACACTCCTTAATTGAAGAATCGCAAAACCAGCAAGAAAAGAATGAACAAGAATTATTGGAATTAGATAA
ATGGGCAAGTTTGTGGAATTGGTTTAACATAACAAATTGGCTGTGGTATATAAAATTATTCATAATGATA
GTAGGAGGCTTGGTAGGTTTAAGAATAGTTTTTGCTGTACTTTCTATAGTGAATAGAGTTAGGCAGGGAT
ATTCACCATTATCGTTTCAGACCCACCTCCCAACCCCGAGGGGACCCGACAGGCCCGAAGGAATAGAAGA
AGAAGGTGGAGAGAGAGACAGAGACAGATCCATTCGATTAGTGAACGGATCGGCACTGCGTGCGCCAATT
CTGCAGACAAATGGCAGTATTCATCCACAATTTTAAAAGAAAAGGGGGGATTGGGGGGTACAGTGCAGGG
GAAAGAATAGTAGACATAATAGCAACAGACATACAAACTAAAGAATTACAAAAACAAATTACAAAAATTC
AAAATTTTCGGGTTTATTACAGGGACAGCAGAGATCCAGTTTGGTTAGTACCGGGCCCTACGCGTGAGGG
GCGCGGAAGCCGGGGCGGAGGAGGAGCCAACCCCGGGCTGGGCTGAGACCCGCAGAGGAAGACGCTCTAG
GGATTTGTCCCGGACTAGCGAGATGGCAAGGCTGAGGACGGGAGGCTGATTGAGAGGCGAAGGTACACCC
TAATCTCAATACAACCTTTGGAGCTAAGCCAGCAATGGTAGAGGGAAGATTCTGCACGTCCCTTCCAGGC
GGCCTCCCCGTCACCACCCCCCCCAACCCGCCCCGACCGGAGCTGAGAGTAATTCATACAAAAGGACTCG
CCCCTGCCTTGGGGAATCCCAGGGACCGTCGTTAAACTCCCACTAACGTAGAACCCAGAGATCGCTGCGT
TCCCGCCCCCTCACCCGCCCGCTCTCGTCATCACTGAGGTGGAGAAGAGCATGCGTGAGGCTCCGGTGCC
CGTCAGTGGGCAGAGCGCACATCGCCCACAGTCCCCGAGAAGTTGGGGGGAGGGGTCGGCAATTGAACCG
GTGCCTAGAGAAAGTGGCGCGGGGTAAACTGGGAAAGTGATGTCGTGTACTGGCTCCGCCTTTTTCCCGA
GGGTGGGGGAGAACCGTATATAAGTGCAGTAGTCGCCGTGAACGTTCTTTTTCGCAACGGGTTTGCCGCC
AGAACACAGGTAAGTGCCGTGTGTGGTTCCCGCGGGCCTGGCCTCTTTACGGGTTATGGCCCTTGCGTGC
CTTGAATTACTTCCACGCCCCTGGCTGCAGTACGTGATTCTTGATCCCGAGCTTCGGGTTGGAAGTGGGT
GGGAGAGTTCGAGGCCTTGCGCTTAAGGAGCCCCTTCGCCTCGTGCTTGAGTTGAGGCCTGGCCTGGGCG
CTGGGGCCGCCGCGTGCGAATCTGGTGGCACCTTCGCGCCTGTCTCGCTGCTTTCGATAAGTCTCTAGCC
ATTTAAAATTTTTGATGACCTGCTGCGACGCTTTTTTTCTGGCAAGATAGTCTTGTAAATGCGGGCCAAG
ATCTGCACACTGGTATTTCGGTTTTTGGGGCCGCGGGCGGCGACGGGGCCCGTGCGTCCCAGCGCACATG
TTCGGCGAGGCGGGGCCTGCGAGCGCGGCCACCGAGAATCGGACGGGGGTAGTCTCAAGCTGGCCGGCCT
GCTCTGGTGCCTGGCCTCGCGCCGCCGTGTATCGCCCCGCCCTGGGCGGCAAGGCTGGCCCGGTCGGCAC
CAGTTGCGTGAGCGGAAAGATGGCCGCTTCCCGGCCCTGCTGCAGGGAGCTCAAAATGGAGGACGCGGCG
CTCGGGAGAGCGGGCGGGTGAGTCACCCACACAAAGGAAAAGGGCCTTTCCGTCCTCAGCCGTCGCTTCA
TGTGACTCCACGGAGTACCGGGCGCCGTCCAGGCACCTCGATTAGTTCTCGAGCTTTTGGAGTACGTCGT
CTTTAGGTTGGGGGGAGGGGTTTTATGCGATGGAGTTTCCCCACACTGAGTGGGTGGAGACTGAAGTTAG
GCCAGCTTGGCACTTGATGTAATTCTCCTTGGAATTTGCCCTTTTTGAGTTTGGATCTTGGTTCATTCTC
AAGCCTCAGACAGTGGTTCAAAGTTTTTTTCTTCCATTTCAGGTGTCGTGGAAGCTTGGCGCGCCACCAT
GGTGAGCAAGGGCGAGGAGCTGTTCACCGGGGTGGTGCCCATCCTGGTCGAGCTGGACGGCGACGTAAAC
GGCCACAAGTTCAGCGTGTCCGGCGAGGGCGAGGGCGATGCCACCTACGGCAAGCTGACCCTGAAGTTCA
TCTGCACCACCGGCAAGCTGCCCGTGCCCTGGCCCACCCTCGTGACCACCCTGACCTACGGCGTGCAGTG
CTTCAGCCGCTACCCCGACCACATGAAGCAGCACGACTTCTTCAAGTCCGCCATGCCCGAAGGCTACGTC
CAGGAGCGCACCATCTTCTTCAAGGACGACGGCAACTACAAGACCCGCGCCGAGGTGAAGTTCGAGGGCG
ACACCCTGGTGAACCGCATCGAGCTGAAGGGCATCGACTTCAAGGAGGACGGCAACATCCTGGGGCACAA
GCTGGAGTACAACTACAACAGCCACAACGTCTATATCATGGCCGACAAGCAGAAGAACGGCATCAAGGTG
AACTTCAAGATCCGCCACAACATCGAGGACGGCAGCGTGCAGCTCGCCGACCACTACCAGCAGAACACCC
CCATCGGCGACGGCCCCGTGCTGCTGCCCGACAACCACTACCTGAGCACCCAGTCCGCCCTGAGCAAAGA
CCCCAACGAGAAGCGCGATCACATGGTCCTGCTGGAGTTCGTGACCGCCGCCGGGATCACTCTCGGCATG
GACGAGCTGTACAAGGGCGGCGGGTCCGGAGGAGAGGGCAGAGGAAGTCTCCTAACATGCGGTGACGTGG
AGGAGAATCCTGGCCCAATGCCGCGAAGGAAGAGGAATGCAGGCAGTAGTTCAGATGGAACCGAAGATTC
CGATTTTTCTACAGATCTCGAGCACACAGACAGTTCAGAAAGTGATGGCACATCCCGACGATCTGCTCGA
GTCACCCGCTCCTCAGCCAGGCTAAGCCAGAGTTCTCAAGATTCCAGTCCTGTTCGAAATCTGCAGTCTT
TTGGCACTGAGGAGCCTGCTTACTCTACCAGAAGAGTGACCCGTAGTCAGCAGCAGCCTACCCCAGTGAC
ACCGAAAAAATACCCTCTTCGGCAGACTCGTTCATCTGGTTCAGAAACTGAGCAAGTGGTTGATTTTTCA
GATAGAGAAACTAAAAATACAGCTGATCATGATGAGTCACCGCCTCGAACTCCAACTGGAAATGCGCCTT
CTTCTGAGTCTGACATAGACATCTCCAGCCCCAATGTATCTCACGATGAGAGCATTGCCAAGGACATGTC
CCTGAAGGACTCAGGCAGTGATCTCTCTCATCGCCCCAAGCGCCGTCGCTTCCATGAAAGCTACAACTTC
AATATGAAGTGTCCTACACCAGGCTGTAACTCTCTAGGACACCTTACAGGAAAACATGAGAGACATTTCT
CCATCTCAGGATGCCCACTGTATCATAACCTCTCAGCTGACGAATGCAAGGTGAGAGCACAGAGCCGGGA
TAAGCAGATAGAAGAAAGGATGCTGTCTCACAGGCAAGATGACAACAACAGGCATGCAACCAGGCACCAG
GCACCAACGGAGAGACAGCTTCGATATAAGGAAAAAGTGGCTGAACTCAGGAAGAAAAGAAATTCTGGAC
TGAGCAAAGAACAGAAAGAGAAATATATGGAACACAGACAGACCTATGGGAACACACGGGAACCTCTTTT
AGAAAACCTGACAAGCGAGTATGACTTGGATCTTTTCCGAAGAGCACAAGCCCGGGCTTCAGAGGATTTG
GAGAAGTTAAGGCTGCAAGGCCAAATCACAGAGGGAAGCAACATGATTAAAACAATTGCTTTTGGCCGCT
ACGAGCTGGACACATGGTATCATTCTCCATATCCTGAAGAATATGCACGGCTGGGACGTCTCTATATGTG
TGAATTCTGTTTAAAATATATGAAGAGCCAAACGATACTCCGCCGGCACATGGCCAAATGTGTGTGGAAA
CACCCACCTGGTGATGAGATATATCGCAAAGGTTCAATCTCTGTGTTTGAAGTGGATGGCAAGAAAAACA
AGATCTACTGCCAAAACCTGTGCCTGTTGGCCAAACTTTTTCTGGACCACAAGACATTATATTATGATGT
GGAGCCCTTCCTGTTCTATGTTATGACAGAGGCGGACAACACTGGCTGTCACCTGATTGGATATTTTTCT
AAGGAAAAGAATTCATTCCTCAACTACAACGTCTCCTGTATCCTTACTATGCCTCAGTACATGAGACAGG
GCTATGGCAAGATGCTTATTGATTTCAGTTATTTGCTTTCCAAAGTCGAAGAAAAAGTTGGCTCCCCAGA
ACGTCCACTCTCAGATCTGGGGCTTATAAGCTATCGCAGTTACTGGAAAGAAGTACTTCTCCGCTATCTC
CACAACTTCCAAGGCAAAGAGATTTCTATCAAAGAAATCAGTCAGGAGACGGCTGTGAATCCTGTGGACA
TTGTCAGCACTCTGCAAGCCCTTCAGATGCTCAAATACTGGAAGGGAAAACACCTAGTTTTAAAGAGACA
GGACCTGATTGATGAGTGGATAGCCAAAGAGGCCAAAAGGTCCAACTCCAATAAAACCATGGATCCCAGC
TGCTTAAAATGGACCCCTCCCAAGGGCACTTAAAAGTAAGAATTCGCGGCCGCTCAACCTCTGGATTACA
AAATTTGTGAAAGATTGACTGGTATTCTTAACTATGTTGCTCCTTTTACGCTATGTGGATACGCTGCTTT
AATGCCTTTGTATCATGCTATTGCTTCCCGTATGGCTTTCATTTTCTCCTCCTTGTATAAATCCTGGTTG
CTGTCTCTTTATGAGGAGTTGTGGCCCGTTGTCAGGCAACGTGGCGTGGTGTGCACTGTGTTTGCTGACG
CAACCCCCACTGGTTGGGGCATTGCCACCACCTGTCAGCTCCTTTCCGGGACTTTCGCTTTCCCCCTCCC
TATTGCCACGGCGGAACTCATCGCCGCCTGCCTTGCCCGCTGCTGGACAGGGGCTCGGCTGTTGGGCACT
GACAATTCCGTGGTGTTGTCGGGGAAATCATCGTCCTTTCCTTGGCTGCTCGCCTGTGTTGCCACCTGGA
TTCTGCGCGGGACGTCCTTCTGCTACGTCCCTTCGGCCCTCAATCCAGCGGACCTTCCTTCCCGCGGCCT
GCTGCCGGCTCTGCGGCCTCTTCCGCGTCTTCGCCTTCGCCCTCAGACGAGTCGGATCTCCCTTTGGGCC
GCCTCCCCGCAGGTACCTTTAAGACCAATGACTTACAAGGCAGCTGTAGATCTTAGCCACTTTTTAAAAG
AAAAGGGGGGACTGGAAGGGCTAATTCACTCCCAAAGAAGTCAAGATCTGCTTTTTGCCTGTACTGGGTC
TCTCTGGTTAGACCAGAGTCTCTCTGGTTAGACCAGATCTGAGCCTGGGAGCTCTCTGGCTAACTAGGGA
ACCCACTGCTTAAGCCTCAATAAAGCTTGCCTTGAGTGCTTCAAGTAGTGTGTGCCCGTCTGTTGTGTGA
CTCTGGTAACTAGAGATCCCTCAGACCCTTTTAGTCAGTGTGGAAAATCTCTAGCAGTTTAAACCCGCTG
ATCAGCCTCGACTGTGCCTTCTAGTTGCCAGCCATCTGTTGTTTGCCCCTCCCCCGTGCCTTCCTTGACC
CTGGAAGGTGCCACTCCCACTGTCCTTTCCTAATAAAATGAGGAAATTGCATCGCATTGTCTGAGTAGGT
GTCATTCTATTCTGGGGGGTGGGGTGGGGCAGGACAGCAAGGGGGAGGATTGGGAAGTCAATAGCAGGCA
TGCTGGGGATGCGGTGGGCTCTATGGGCGGCCGTTAATTAAGCTTTTGTTCCCTTTAGTGAGGGTTAATT
GCGCGCTTGGCGTAATCATGGTCATAGCTGTTTCCTGTGTGAAATTGTTATCCGCTCACAATTCCACACA
ACATACGAGCCGGGAGCATAAAGTGTAAAGCCTGGGGTGCCTAATGAGTGAGCTAACTCACATTAATTGC
GTTGCGCTCACTGCCCGCTTTCCAGTCGGGAAACCTGTCGTGCCAGCTGCATTAATGAATCGGCCAACGC
GCGGGGAGAGGCGGTTTGCGTATTGGGCGCTCTTCCGCTTCCTCGCTCACTGACTCGCTGCGCTCGGTCG
TTCGGCTGCGGCGAGCGGTATCAGCTCACTCAAAGGCGGTAATACGGTTATCCACAGAATCAGGGGATAA
CGCAGGAAAGAACATGTGAGCAAAAGGCCAGCAAAAGGCCAGGAACCGTAAAAAGGCCGCGTTGCTGGCG
TTTTTCCATAGGCTCCGCCCCCCTGACGAGCATCACAAAAATCGACGCTCAAGTCAGAGGTGGCGAAACC
CGACAGGACTATAAAGATACCAGGCGTTTCCCCCTGGAAGCTCCCTCGTGCGCTCTCCTGTTCCGACCCT
GCCGCTTACCGGATACCTGTCCGCCTTTCTCCCTTCGGGAAGCGTGGCGCTTTCTCATAGCTCACGCTGT
AGGTATCTCAGTTCGGTGTAGGTCGTTCGCTCCAAGCTGGGCTGTGTGCACGAACCCCCCGTTCAGCCCG
ACCGCTGCGCCTTATCCGGTAACTATCGTCTTGAGTCCAACCCGGTAAGACACGACTTATCGCCACTGGC
AGCAGCCACTGGTAACAGGATTAGCAGAGCGAGGTATGTAGGCGGTGCTACAGAGTTCTTGAAGTGGTGG
CCTAACTACGGCTACACTAGAAGAACAGTATTTGGTATCTGCGCTCTGCTGAAGCCAGTTACCTTCGGAA
AAAGAGTTGGTAGCTCTTGATCCGGCAAACAAACCACCGCTGGTAGCGGTGGTTTTTTTGTTTGCAAGCA
GCAGATTACGCGCAGAAAAAAAGGATCTCAAGAAGATCCTTTGATCTTTTCTACGGGGTCTGACGCTCAG
TGGAACGAAAACTCACGTTAAGGGATTTTGGTCATGAGATTATCAAAAAGGATCTTCACCTAGATCCTTT
TAAATTAAAAATGAAGTTTTAAATCAATCTAAAGTATATATGAGTAAACTTGGTCTGACAGTTACCAATG
CTTAATCAGTGAGGCACCTATCTCAGCGATCTGTCTATTTCGTTCATCCATAGTTGCCTGACTCCCCGTC
GTGTAGATAACTACGATACGGGAGGGCTTACCATCTGGCCCCAGTGCTGCAATGATACCGCGAGACCCAC
GCTCACCGGCTCCAGATTTATCAGCAATAAACCAGCCAGCCGGAAGGGCCGAGCGCAGAAGTGGTCCTGC
AACTTTATCCGCCTCCATCCAGTCTATTAATTGTTGCCGGGAAGCTAGAGTAAGTAGTTCGCCAGTTAAT
AGTTTGCGCAACGTTGTTGCCATTGCTACAGGCATCGTGGTGTCACGCTCGTCGTTTGGTATGGCTTCAT
TCAGCTCCGGTTCCCAACGATCAAGGCGAGTTACATGATCCCCCATGTTGTGCAAAAAAGCGGTTAGCTC
CTTCGGTCCTCCGATCGTTGTCAGAAGTAAGTTGGCCGCAGTGTTATCACTCATGGTTATGGCAGCACTG
CATAATTCTCTTACTGTCATGCCATCCGTAAGATGCTTTTCTGTGACTGGTGAGTACTCAACCAAGTCAT
TCTGAGAATAGTGTATGCGGCGACCGAGTTGCTCTTGCCCGGCGTCAATACGGGATAATACCGCGCCACA
TAGCAGAACTTTAAAAGTGCTCATCATTGGAAAACGTTCTTCGGGGCGAAAACTCTCAAGGATCTTACCG
CTGTTGAGATCCAGTTCGATGTAACCCACTCGTGCACCCAACTGATCTTCAGCATCTTTTACTTTCACCA
GCGTTTCTGGGTGAGCAAAAACAGGAAGGCAAAATGCCGCAAAAAAGGGAATAAGGGCGACACGGAAATG
TTGAATACTCATACTCTTCCTTTTTCAATATTATTGAAGCATTTATCAGGGTTATTGTCTCATGAGCGGA
TACATATTTGAATGTATTTAGAAAAATAAACAAATAGGGGTTCCGCGCACATTTCCCCGAAAAGTGCCAC
CTAAATTGTAAGCGTTAATATTTTGTTAAAATTCGCGTTAAATTTTTGTTAAATCAGCTCATTTTTTAAC
CAATAGGCCGAAATCGGCAAAATCCCTTATAAATCAAAAGAATAGACCGAGATAGGGT
[37 nt withheld, positions 10069-10105]
AAAGAACGTGGACTCCAACGTCAAAGG
[49 nt withheld, positions 10133-10181]
T
[91 nt withheld, positions 10183-10273]
G
[124 nt withheld, positions 10275-10398]
CCCATTCGCCATTCAGGCTGCGCAACTGTTGGGAAGGGCGATCGGTGCGGGCCTCTTCGCTATTACGCCA
GCTGGCGAAAGGGGGATGTGCTGCAAGGCGATTAAGTTGGGTAACGCCAGGGTTTTCCCAGTCACGACGT
TGTAAAACGACGGCCAGTGAGCGCGCGTAATACGACTCACTATAGGGCGAATTGACTAGTTATTAATAGT
AATCAATTACGGGGTCATTAGTTCATAGCCCATATATGGAGTTCCG
